>Addgene plasmid #158980 | pKL10-mRuby-iATPSnFR1.0 bb118 | addgene full sequence | sequence record 311292 | Addgene NGS Result
GGCCAGCAAAAGGCCAGGAACCGTAAAAAGGCCGCGTTGCTGGCGTTTTTCCACAGGCTCCGCCCCCCTG
ACGAGCATCACAAAAATCGACGCTCAAGTCAGAGGTGGCGAAACCCGACAGGACTATAAAGATACCAGGC
GTTTCCCCCTGGAAGCTCCCTCGTGCGCTCTCCTGTTCCGACCCTGCCGCTTACCGGATACCTGTCCGCC
TTTCTCCCTTCGGGAAGCGTGGCGCTTTCTCATAGCTCACGCTGTAGGTATCTCAGTTCGGTGTAGGTCG
TTCGCTCCAAGCTGGGCTGTGTGCACGAACCCCCCGTTCAGCCCGACCGCTGCGCCTTATCCGGTAACTA
TCGTCTTGAGTCCAACCCGGTAAGACACGACTTATCGCCACTGGCAGCAGCCACTGGTAACAGGATTAGC
AGAGCGAGGTATGTAGGCGGTGCTACAGAGTTCTTGAAGTGGTGGCCTAACTACGGCTACACTAGAAGAA
CAGTATTTGGTATCTGCGCTCTGCTGAAGCCAGTTACCTTCGGAAAAAGAGTTGGTAGCTCTTGATCCGG
CAAACAAACCACCGCTGGTAGCGGTGGTTTTTTTGTTTGCAAGCAGCAGATTACGCGCAGAAAAAAAGGA
TCTCAAGAAGATCCTTTGATCTTTTCTACGGGGTCTGACGCTCAGTGGAACGAAAACTCACGTTAAGGGA
TTTTGGTCATGAGATTATCAAAAAGGATCTTCACCTAGATCCTTTTAAATTAAAAATGAAGTTTTAAATC
AATCTAAAGTATATATGAGTAAACTTGGTCTGACAGTTACCAATGCTTAATCAGTGAGGCACCTATCTCA
GCGATCTGTCTATTTCGTTCATCCATAGTTGCCTGACTCCCCGTCGTGTAGATAACTACGATACGGGAGG
GCTTACCATCTGGCCCCAGTGCTGCAATGATACCGCGAGACCCACGCTCACCGGCTCCAGATTTATCAGC
AATAAACCAGCCAGCCGGAAGGGCCGAGCGCAGAAGTGGTCCTGCAACTTTATCCGCCTCCATCCAGTCT
ATTAATTGTTGCCGGGAAGCTAGAGTAAGTAGTTCGCCAGTTAATAGTTTGCGCAACGTTGTTGCCATTG
CTACAGGCATCGTGGTGTCACGCTCGTCGTTTGGTATGGCTTCATTCAGCTCCGGTTCCCAACGATCAAG
GCGAGTTACATGATCCCCCATGTTGTGCAAAAAAGCGGTTAGCTCCTTCGGTCCTCCGATCGTTGTCAGA
AGTAAGTTGGCCGCAGTGTTATCACTCATGGTTATGGCAGCACTGCATAATTCTCTTACTGTCATGCCAT
CCGTAAGATGCTTTTCTGTGACTGGTGAGTACTCAACCAAGTCATTCTGAGAATAGTGTATGCGGCGACC
GAGTTGCTCTTGCCCGGCGTCAATACGGGATAATACCGCGCCACATAGCAGAACTTTAAAAGTGCTCATC
ATTGGAAAACGTTCTTCGGGGCGAAAACTCTCAAGGATCTTACCGCTGTTGAGATCCAGTTCGATGTAAC
CCACTCGTGCACCCAACTGATCTTCAGCATCTTTTACTTTCACCAGCGTTTCTGGGTGAGCAAAAACAGG
AAGGCAAAATGCCGCAAAAAAGGGAATAAGGGCGACACGGAAATGTTGAATACTCATACTCTTCCTTTTT
CAATATTATTGAAGCATTTATCAGGGTTATTGTCTCATGAGCGGATACATATTTGAATGTATTTAGAAAA
ATAAACAAATAGGGGTTCCGCGCACATTTCCCCGAAAAGTGCCACCTGACGTCTAAGAAACCATTATTAT
CATGACATTAACCTATAAAAATAGGCGTATCACGAGGCAGAATTTCAGATAAAAAAAATCCTTAGCTTTC
GCTAAGGATGATTTCTGGAATTCGCGGCCGCTTCTAGAGTTGACGGCTAGCTCAGTCCTAGGTATTGTGC
TAGCATTAACTTTAAGAAGGAGATATACATACCCATGGTCTCCAAGGGGGAGGAACTTATTAAAGAAAAT
ATGCGCATGAAAGTTGTTATGGAGGGGTCTGTAAATGGTCACCAGTTTAAGTGCACAGGGGAGGGCGAGG
GACGTCCTTATGAAGGGGTCCAAACCATGCGCATTAAGGTGATTGAGGGTGGCCCGCTTCCGTTCGCTTT
TGACATCCTTGCTACAAGTTTTATGTATGGAAGTCGTACCTTTATCAAATATCCCGCAGATATTCCAGAT
TTTTTCAAGCAGAGTTTCCCTGAGGGCTTCACATGGGAGCGTGTCACCCGTTACGAAGACGGTGGTGTAG
TCACCGTCACCCAAGATACATCTCTGGAAGACGGTGAACTGGTGTACAACGTAAAAGTCCGTGGCGTAAA
TTTTCCATCTAACGGACCGGTCATGCAGAAGAAAACCAAAGGTTGGGAACCTAACACAGAGATGATGTAT
CCCGCAGACGGGGGCTTACGTGGCTATACGGACATCGCTTTAAAGGTGGACGGAGGGGGTCACCTTCACT
GTAATTTTGTCACGACGTATCGTTCCAAGAAAACAGTTGGAAACATCAAGATGCCTGGGGTACATGCAGT
AGACCATCGCCTTGAACGCATCGAGGAGTCCGATAATGAGACTTACGTCGTGCAGCGTGAGGTAGCAGTC
GCCAAATACTCGAACCTGGGCGGGGGCTCGATGAAGACAATTCATGTCTCTGTAGTTACACCTGATGGAC
CCGTGTACGAGGACGACGTCGAGATGGTTTCCGTCAAGGCAAAATCTGGTGAGCTGGGCATCTTACCAGG
ACATATCCCACTGAAGGCCCCCCTGGAAATCTCCGCGGCCCGCTTAAAAAAGGGAGGTAAGACACAATAC
ATTGCAGTGAGCGGGGGTAATCTGGAGGTTCGCCCTGACAAGGTCACAATCTATGCTCAGGCAGCAGAGC
GCGCGGAAGACATCGATGTACTGCGTGCCAAAGCAGCCAAGGAACGTGCAGAACGTCGCCTTCAGAGCCA
AGTGCTGTCTCACAACGTGTACATTACGGCTGACAAACAAAAAAACGGGATCAAAGCCAATTTCAAAATT
CGCCATAATGTGGAGGACGGCAGCATGCAATTGGCTGACCATTATCAGCAAAATACCCCGATCGGAGATG
GCCCGGTGCTTCTTCCAGATAACCATTACCTTAGTACGCAGTCCGTCCTGTCAAAGGATCCGAATGAGAA
GCGTGATCATATGGTGTTACTGGAGTTTGTGACTGCTGCTGGCATTACGCTTGGGATGGACGAGCTTTAC
AAGGGAGGTACCGGGGGGTCTATGTCGAAGGGTGAAGAATTGTTTACCGGAGTAGTTCCGATTCTTGTAG
AGCTGGATGGTGATGTTAACGGGCATAAGTTCTCAGTGCGTGGTGAAGGAGAGGGGGATGCCACTAATGG
GAAGTTGACTCTTAAATTTATCTGCACAACTGGAAAACTTCCTGTTCCCTGGCCAACCTTAGTCACCACC
TTAACGTACGGAGTTCAGTGTTTCAGCCGCTATCCAGACCACATGAAGCAACACGATTTCTTTAAATCGG
CCATGCCTGAGGGTTACGTTCAGGAACGTACGATTAGTTTTAAGGATGACGGCACCTATAAGACGCGTGC
TGAAGTTAAGTTTGAAGGTGATACTCTGGTAAACCGCATTGAATTAAAGGGAATCGATTTCAAAGAAGAC
GGTAACATCTTAGGACATAAGTTAGAGTATAACTTCGGGTTGCATGATATCGACTTCAAACGTGCTGAAT
TAGCCCTTAAACGTGCGATGAACCGTCTGTCTGTCGCGGAGATGAAGTAGGTTTAAACGGTCTCCAGCTT
GGCTGTTTTGGCGGATGAGAGAAGATTTTCAGCCTGATACAGATTAAATCAGAACGCAGAAGCGGTCTGA
TAAAACAGAATTTGCCTGGCGGCAGTAGCGCGGTGGTCCCACCTGACCCCATGCCGAACTCAGAAGTGAA
ACGCCGTAGCGCCGATGGTAGTGTGGGGTCTCCCCATGCGAGAGTAGGGAACTGCCAGGCATCAAATAAA
ACGAAAGGCTCAGTCGAAAGACTGGGCCTTGGCTTCCTCGCTCACTGACTCGCTGCGCTCGGTCGTTCGG
CTGCGGCGAGCGGTATCAGCTCACTCAAAGGCGGTAATACGGTTATCCACAGAATCAGGGGATAACGCAG
GAAAGAACATGTGAGCAAAA
Features (pLannotate 1.2.2; 14 found; start..end, strand, type, name):
     48..636     -  rep_origin     ori: high-copy-number ColE1/pMB1/pBR322/pUC origin of replication
    807..1667    -  CDS            AmpR: β-lactamase; bla; confers resistance to ampicillin, carbenicillin, and related antibiotics
   1668..1772    -  promoter       AmpR promoter: bla
   1862..1905    -  terminator     bacterial terminator: putative bacterial transcription terminator
   1908..1929    +  misc_feature   BioBrick prefix: BioBrick prefix for parts that do not start with "ATG"
   1930..1955    +  promoter       J23119(SpeI) promoter (fragment): bacterial promoter (Registry of Standard Biological Parts BBa J23119) modified to end with an SpeI site
   1966..1983    +  RBS            RBS (fragment): efficient ribosome binding site from bacteriophage T7 gene 10 (Olins and Rangwala, 1989)
   1995..2687    +  CDS            mRuby3: mRuby3 is a basic (constitutively fluorescent) red fluorescent protein published in 2016, derived from Entacmaea quadricolor. It has low acid sensitivity.
   2691..3011    +  CDS            atpC (fragment): ATPE_GEOKA - Experimental evidence at protein level: Swiss-Prot protein existence level 1. Produces ATP from ADP in the presence of a proton gradient across the membrane. From Geobacillus kaustophilus (strain HTA426).
   3024..3743    +  CDS            cEGFP: cEGFP is a basic (constitutively fluorescent) green fluorescent protein published in 2008, derived from Aequorea victoria.
   3756..3827    +  CDS            atpC (fragment): ATPE_BACP3 - Experimental evidence at protein level: Swiss-Prot protein existence level 1. Produces ATP from ADP in the presence of a proton gradient across the membrane. From Bacillus sp. (strain PS3).
   3934..4049    +  ncRNA          5S rRNA: Accession: RF00001 - 5S ribosomal RNA
   4053..4090    +  terminator     rrnB T1 terminator (fragment): transcription terminator T1 from the E. coli rrnB gene
   4092..4220    -  rep_origin     RSF ori (fragment): Plasmids containing the RSF 1030 origin of replication can be propagated in E. coli cells that contain additional plasmids with compatible origins.
