[The description below was written by a language model from this plasmid's Addgene catalogue record and pLannotate feature annotations shown in this document.]
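Description:
pKL10-mRuby-iATPSnFR1.0 bb118 is a small (about 4.2 kb) bacterial expression plasmid built on the bb118 backbone for constitutive production of a ratiometric ATP indicator in E. coli. It is propagated at high copy from a ColE1/pUC-type origin and selected with ampicillin through a β-lactamase gene driven by its own bla promoter. The automated annotation also flags a short fragment resembling the RSF origin at the end of the linearised map, adjacent to the ColE1-type origin. This is probably a homology hit within the same origin region rather than a second functional replicon.

The expression cassette sits behind a BioBrick prefix and uses a short synthetic sigma 70 promoter from the Anderson series. The catalogue entry gives it as BBa_J23118, while the annotation software matched it partially to the closely related J23119. A fragment of the phage T7 gene 10 ribosome binding site follows, then a single open reading frame of roughly 2.1 kb. This frame encodes mRuby3 fused to iATPSnFR1.0. In the sensor portion, a GFP-derived domain (annotated as cEGFP) is inserted between two fragments of the ATP-binding epsilon subunit (atpC) of a thermophilic Bacillus F-type ATP synthase. ATP binding to the epsilon subunit changes the green fluorescence, and the constitutively fluorescent red mRuby3 acts as an internal reference so that a green-to-red ratio corrects for expression level. The coding sequence was codon optimised for E. coli from a previously published sensor, synthesised and inserted by Gibson assembly. Transcription ends in an rrnB-derived region containing 5S rRNA sequence and the T1 terminator. The plasmid was made for live imaging of ATP levels in bacteria, in work on metabolic and membrane-voltage effects of aminoglycosides.
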