Addgene plasmid #158980: pKL10-mRuby-iATPSnFR1.0 bb118
Purpose: Constitutive expression (sigma 70 promoter) of the ratiometric mRuby-iATPSnFR1.0 ATP indicator in E. coli.
Depositing lab: Joel Kralj. Depositing organization: University of Colorado, Boulder. Publication: Membrane voltage dysregulation driven by metabolic dysfunction underlies bactericidal activity of aminoglycosides. Bruni GN, Kralj JM. eLife. 2020 Aug 4;9. pii: 58706. doi: 10.7554/eLife.58706. PubMed 32748785.
Backbone
  Vector backbone: bb118
  Backbone size w/o insert (bp): 2300
  Total vector size (bp): 4220
  Vector type: Bacterial Expression
Growth in bacteria
  Bacterial resistance: Ampicillin, 100 μg/mL
  Growth temperature: 37°C
  Growth strain: DH5alpha
  Copy number: High Copy
Gene/Insert
  Gene/Insert name: mruby-iATPSNfR1.0
  Species: Synthetic
  Insert size (bp): 2100
  Mutation: codon optimized for e. coli from Addgene#102557
  Promoter: Bba_J23118 (sigma 70)
  Tag / fusion protein: mruby3
  Cloning method: Gibson Cloning
  Sequencing primers: 5′ tgccacctgacgtctaagaa; 3′ gctcactcaaaggcggtaat
Resource information
  A portion of this plasmid was derived from a plasmid made by: https://www.nature.com/articles/s41467-019-08441-5
Terms and licenses: Academic/Nonprofit Terms; Industry Terms: Not Available to Industry
Depositor comments: mruby-iATPSnFR was engineered in the paper above, then codon optimized for E. coli on a G-block and cloned into our bb118 backbone to facilitate constitutive expression . Please visit https://doi.org/10.1101/2020.04.23.058362 for bioRxiv preprint.
How to cite: pKL10-mRuby-iATPSnFR1.0 bb118 was a gift from Joel Kralj (Addgene plasmid # 158980 ; http://n2t.net/addgene:158980 ; RRID:Addgene_158980)
