>Addgene plasmid #158980 | pKL10-mRuby-iATPSnFR1.0 bb118 | depositor partial sequence | sequence record 307176 | Fw insert primer - tgccacctgacgtctaagaa
NNNNNNNNNNNNNNNNNNNNNNNNNTAGGCGTATCACGAGGCAGAATTTCAGATAAAAAAAATCCTTAGC
TTTCGCTAAGGATGATTTCTGGAATTCGCGGCCGCTTCTAGAGTTGACGGCTAGCTCAGTCCTAGGTATT
GTGCTAGCATTAACTTTAAGAAGGAGATATACATACCCATGGTCTCCAAGGGGGAGGAACTTATTAAAGA
AAATATGCGCATGAAAGTTGTTATGGAGGGGTCTGTAAATGGTCACCAGTTTAAGTGCACAGGGGAGGGC
GAGGGACGTCCTTATGAAGGGGTCCAAACCATGCGCATTAAGGTGATTGAGGGTGGCCCGCTTCCGTTCG
CTTTTGACATCCTTGCTACAAGTTTTATGTATGGAAGTCGTACCTTTATCAAATATCCCGCAGATATTCC
AGATTTTTTCAAGCAGAGTTTCCCTGAGGGCTTCACATGGGAGCGTGTCACCCGTTACGAAGACGGTGGT
GTAGTCACCGTCACCCAAGATACATCTCTGGAAGACGGTGAACTGGTGTACAACGTAAAAGTCCGTGGCG
TAAATTTTCCATCTAACGGACCGGTCATGCAGAAGAAAACCAAAGGTTGGGAACCTAACACAGAGATGAT
GTATCCCGCAGACGGGGGCTTACGTGGCTATACGGACATCGCTTTAAAGGTGGACGGAGGGGGTCACCTT
CACTGTAATTTTGTCACGACGTATCGTTCCAAGAAAACAGTTGGAAACATCAAGATGCCTGGGGTACATG
CAGTAGACCATCGCCTTGAACGCATCGAGGAGTCCGATAATGAGACTTACGTCGTGCAGCGTGAGGTAGC
AGTCGCCAAATACTCGAACCTGGGCGGGGGCTCGATGAAGACAATTCATGTCTCTGTAGTTACACCTGAT
GGACCCGTGTACGAGGACGACGTCNAGATGGTTTCCGTCAAGGCAAATCTGGNGAGCTGGGCATCNTACC
AGGANNTATCCCACTGANNNCCCCTNNAATCTCGCGGCNGCTTAAAAAANNAGNAGNNNNAATACATTGC
AGNGNNCGGGGGNATCTGNGNTCGNCCNNANNNNNNNNNCTATGNNNCNGCANCNNANNNNNNNGANANA
TNNANNNACTGNNNNNNNCANCNANGNNNNNNNANNNNNCNNNANCNNNNNNNNNNNNNNNNNNNNCGNN
NNNANNNNNNGGNNNNANCCNNTNNN
