>Addgene plasmid #158980 | pKL10-mRuby-iATPSnFR1.0 bb118 | depositor partial sequence | sequence record 307177 | Rv insert primer - gctcactcaaaggcggtaat
NNNNNNNNNNNNNNNNNNNNNANNNNNNCGCAGCGAGTCAGTGAGCGAGGAAGCCAAGGCCCAGTCTTTC
GACTGAGCCTTTCGTTTTATTTGATGCCTGGCAGTTCCCTACTCTCGCATGGGGAGACCCCACACTACCA
TCGGCGCTACGGCGTTTCACTTCTGAGTTCGGCATGGGGTCAGGTGGGACCACCGCGCTACTGCCGCCAG
GCAAATTCTGTTTTATCAGACCGCTTCTGCGTTCTGATTTAATCTGTATCAGGCTGAAAATCTTCTCTCA
TCCGCCAAAACAGCCAAGCTGGAGACCGTTTAAACCTACTTCATCTCCGCGACAGACAGACGGTTCATCG
CACGTTTAAGGGCTAATTCAGCACGTTTGAAGTCGATATCATGCAACCCGAAGTTATACTCTAACTTATG
TCCTAAGATGTTACCGTCTTCTTTGAAATCGATTCCCTTTAATTCAATGCGGTTTACCAGAGTATCACCT
TCAAACTTAACTTCAGCACGCGTCTTATAGGTGCCGTCATCCTTAAAACTAATCGTACGTTCCTGAACGT
AACCCTCAGGCATGGCCGATTTAAAGAAATCGTGTTGCTTCATGTGGTCTGGATAGCGGCTGAAACACTG
AACTCCGTACGTTAAGGTGGTGACTAAGGTTGGCCAGGGAACAGGAAGTTTTCCAGTTGTGCAGATAAAT
TTAAGAGTCAACTTCCCATTAGTGGCATCCCCCTCTCCTTCACCACGCACTGAGAACTTATGCCCGTTAA
CATCACCATCCAGCTCTACAAGAATCGGAACTACTCCGGTAAACAATTCTTCACCCTTCGACATAGACCC
CCCGGTACCTCCCTTGTAAAGCTCGTCCATCCCAAGCGTAATGCCAGCAGCAGTCACAAACTCCAGTAAC
ACCATATGATCACGCTTCTCATTCGGATCCTTTGACAGGACGGACTGCGTACTANNNAATGGNNATCTGG
AAGAAGCACCGGGCCATCTCGATCGGGGNNNNTTTGCTGANANGGNCANNNNNGCATGCTNCNTCNCANN
TTNNGCNATTTTGAAATNGNTTTGATCCGTTTTTTTTGNTTNGNNCANCCGTAANNNNNNNNNN
